>Addgene plasmid #16064 | pLPC-NFLAG TRF1 deltaM | addgene partial sequence | sequence record 22430 | CMV-F 5'-CGCAAATGGGCGGTAGGCGTG-3'
AGCTCTCTGGCTAACTAGAGAACCCACTGCTTACTGGCTTATCGAAATTAATACGACTCACTATAGGGAG
ACCCAAGCTTGGTACCGAGCTCGGATCAGCCACCATGGACTACAAAGACGATGACGATAAAGGATCCGCG
GAGGATGTTTCCTCAGCGGCCCCGAGCCCGCGGGGCTGTGCGGATGGTAGGGATGCCGACCCTACTGAGG
AGCAGATGGCAGAAACAGAGAGAAACGACGAGGAGCAGTTCGAATGCCAGGAACTGCTCGAGTGCCAGGT
GCAGGTGGGGGCCCCCGAGGAGGAGGAGGAGGAGGAGGAGGACGCGGGCCTGGTGGCCGAGGCCGAGGCC
GTGGCTGCCGGCTGGATGCTCGATTTCCTCTGCCTCTCTCTTTGCCGAGCTTTCCGCGACGGCCGCTCCG
AGGACTTCCGCAGGACCCGCAACAGCGCAGAGGCTATTATTCATGGACTATCCAGTCTAACAGCTTGCCA
GTTGAGAACGATATACATATGTCAGTTTTTGACAAGAATTGCAGCAGGAAAAACCCTTGATGCACAGTTT
GAAAATGATGAACGAATTACACCCTTGGAATCAGCCCTGATGATTTGGGGTTCAATTGAAAAGGAACATG
ACAAACTTCATGAAGAAATACAGAATTTAATTAAAATT
