[The description below was written by a language model from this plasmid's Addgene catalogue record.]
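Description:
pLPC-NFLAG TRF1 deltaM is a retroviral expression plasmid built on the pLPC backbone (about 5.6 kb without insert) for delivering a truncated form of human TRF1 into mammalian cells. It is propagated in E. coli as a high-copy plasmid under ampicillin selection, and it carries a puromycin marker so that transduced or transfected mammalian cells can be selected. As a retroviral vector, it is meant to be packaged into viral particles whose genome integrates into target cells for stable expression. The record provides no feature table, however, so the promoter driving the insert, the LTR arrangement and the origin of replication are not stated.

The insert is an approximately 1.1 kb fragment of human TERF1 (TTAGGG repeat binding factor 1), cloned between BamHI and EcoRI sites that both remain intact. It is fused in frame to an N-terminal FLAG epitope supplied by the backbone, which allows the protein to be detected or immunoprecipitated with anti-FLAG antibodies. The encoded protein lacks the C-terminal Myb domain (amino acids 379–439). In TRF1 this domain mediates sequence-specific binding to double-stranded telomeric repeats, so the deltaM mutant would be expected to be deficient in direct telomeric DNA binding while keeping the rest of the protein. The record does not spell out a specific purpose, but the associated work concerns telomere damage signaling in human and mouse cells. This is consistent with using the construct to express a DNA-binding-defective TRF1 variant when studying telomere protein function.
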