Addgene plasmid #16064: pLPC-NFLAG TRF1 deltaM
Depositing lab: Titia de Lange. Depositing organization: Rockefeller University. Publication: Different telomere damage signaling pathways in human and mouse cells. Smogorzewska A, de Lange T. EMBO J. 2002 Aug 15. 21(16):4338-48. 10.1093/emboj/cdf433 PubMed 12169636.
Backbone
  Vector backbone: pLPC
  Backbone size w/o insert (bp): 5600
  Vector type: Retroviral
  Selectable markers: Puromycin
Growth in bacteria
  Bacterial resistance: Ampicillin, 100 μg/mL
  Growth temperature: 37°C
  Growth strain: DH5alpha
  Copy number: High Copy
Gene/Insert
  Gene/Insert name: hTRF1 (alt names: human TTAGGG repeat binding factor 1; 2418; TERF1)
  Species: H. sapiens (human)
  Insert size (bp): 1131
  Mutation: Deleted myb domain (aa379-439)
  Entrez Gene: TERF1 (a.k.a. PIN2, TRBF1, TRF, TRF1, hTRF1-AS, t-TRF1)
  Tag / fusion protein: Flag (N terminal on backbone)
  Cloning method: Restriction Enzyme; 5′ cloning site BamHI (not destroyed); 3′ cloning site EcoRI (not destroyed)
  Sequencing primers: 5′ taggcgtgtacggtggga; 3′ cttgccaaacctacaggt
Terms and licenses: Academic/Nonprofit Terms; Industry Terms: Not Available to Industry
Depositor comments: Karlseder et al., 2002, Science, 295, 2446-9
How to cite: pLPC-NFLAG TRF1 deltaM was a gift from Titia de Lange (Addgene plasmid # 16064 ; http://n2t.net/addgene:16064 ; RRID:Addgene_16064)
